>Addgene plasmid #213293 | GPR87-DuET | addgene full sequence | sequence record 430838 | Addgene NGS Result
AGCGGTGGTTTGTTTGCCGGATCAAGAGCTACCAACTCTTTTTCCGAAGGTAACTGGCTTCAGCAGAGCG
CAGATACCAAATACCGTTCTTCTAGTGTAGCCGTAGTTAGGCCACCACTTCAAGAACTCTGTAGCACCGC
CTACATACCTCGCTCTGCTAATCCTGTTACCAGTGGCTGCTGCCAGTGGCGATAAGTCGTGTCTTACCGG
GTTGGACTCAAGACGATAGTTACCGGATAAGGCGCAGCGGTCGGGCTGAACGGGGGGTTCGTGCACACAG
CCCAGCTTGGAGCGAACGACCTACACCGAACTGAGATACCTACAGCGTGAGCTATGAGAAAGCGCCACGC
TTCCCGAAGGGAGAAAGGCGGACAGGTATCCGGTAAGCGGCAGGGTCGGAACAGGAGAGCGCACGAGGGA
GCTTCCAGGGGGAAACGCCTGGTATCTTTATAGTCCTGTCGGGTTTCGCCACCTCTGACTTGAGCGTCGA
TTTTTGTGATGCTCGTCAGGGGGGCGGAGCCTATGGAAAAACGCCAGCAACGCGGCCTTTTTACGGTTCC
TGGCCTTTTGCTGGCCTTTTGCTCACATGTTCTTTCCTGCGTTATCCCCTGATTCTGTGGATAACCGTAT
TACCGCCTTTGAGTGAGCTGATACCGCTCGCCGCAGCCGAACGACCGAGCGCAGCGAGTCAGTGAGCGAG
GAAGCGGAAGAGCGCCCAATACGCAAACCGCCTCTCCCCGCGCGTTGGCCGATTCATTAATGCAGCTGGC
ACGACAGGTTTCCCGACTGGAAAGCGGGCAGTGAGCGCAACGCAATTAATGTGAGTTAGCTCACTCATTA
GGCACCCCAGGCTTTACACTTTATGCTTCCGGCTCGTATGTTGTGTGGAATTGTGAGCGGATAACAATTT
CACACAGGAAACAGCTATGACCATGATTACGCCAAGCTCTAGCTAGAGGTCGACGGTATACAGACATGAT
AAGATACATTGATGAGTTTGGACAAACCACAACTAGAATGCAGTGAAAAAAATGCTTTATTTGTGAAATT
TGTGATGCTATTGCTTTATTTGTAACCATTATAAGCTGCAATAAACAAGTTGGGGTGGGCGAAGAACTCC
AGCATGAGATCCCCGCGCTGGAGGATCATCCAGCCGGCGTCCCGGAAAACGATTCCGAAGCCCAACCTTT
CATAGAAGGCGGCGGTGGAATCGAAATCTCGTGATGGCAGGTTGGGCGTCGCTTGGTCGGTCATTTCGAA
CCCCAGAGTCCCGCTCAGAAGAACTCGTCAAGAAGGCGATAGAAGGCGATGCGCTGCGAATCGGGAGCGG
CGATACCGTAAAGCACGAGGAAGCGGTCAGCCCATTCGCCGCCAAGCTCTTCAGCAATATCACGGGTAGC
CAACGCTATGTCCTGATAGCGGTCCGCCACACCCAGCCGGCCACAGTCGATGAATCCAGAAAAGCGGCCA
TTTTCCACCATGATATTCGGCAAGCAGGCATCGCCATGGGTCACGACGAGATCCTCGCCGTCGGGCATGC
GCGCCTTGAGCCTGGCGAACAGTTCGGCTGGCGCGAGCCCCTGATGCTCTTCGTCCAGATCATCCTGATC
GACAAGACCGGCTTCCATCCGAGTACGTGCTCGCTCGATGCGATGTTTCGCTTGGTGGTCGAATGGGCAG
GTAGCCGGATCAAGCGTATGCAGCCGCCGCATTGCATCAGCCATGATGGATACTTTCTCGGCAGGAGCAA
GGTGAGATGACAGGAGATCCTGCCCCGGCACTTCGCCCAATAGCAGCCAGTCCCTTCCCGCTTCAGTGAC
AACGTCGAGCACAGCTGCGCAAGGAACGCCCGTCGTGGCCAGCCACGATAGCCGCGCTGCCTCGTCCTGC
AGTTCATTCAGGGCACCGGACAGGTCGGTCTTGACAAAAAGAACCGGGCGCCCCTGCGCTGACAGCCGGA
ACACGGCGGCATCAGAGCAGCCGATTGTCTGTTGTGCCCAGTCATAGCCGAATAGCCTCTCCACCCAAGC
GGCCGGAGAACCTGCGTGCAATCCATCTTGTTCAATCATGCGAAACGATCCTCATCCTGTCTCTTGATCA
GATCCGAAAATGGATATACAAGCTCCCGGGAGCTTTTTGCAAAAGCCTAGGCCTCCAAAAAAGCCTCCTC
ACTACTTCTGGAATAGCTCAGAGGCAGAGGCGGCCTCGGCCTCTGCATAAATAAAAAAAATTAGTCAGCC
ATGGGGCGGAGAATGGGCGGAACTGGGCGGAGTTAGGGGCGGGATGGGCGGAGTTAGGGGCGGGACTATG
GTTGCTGACTAATTGAGATGCATGCTTTGCATACTTCTGCCTGCTGGGGAGCCTGGGGACTTTCCACACC
TGGTTGCTGACTAATTGAGATGCATGCTTTGCATACTTCTGCCTGCTGGGGAGCCTGGGGACTTTCCACA
CCCTAACTGACACACATTCCACAGAATTAATTCGCGTTAAATTTTTGTTAAATCAGCTCATTTTTTAACC
AATAGGCCGAAATCGGCAAAATCCCTTATAAATCAAAAGAATAGACCGAGATAGGGT
[37 nt withheld, positions 2578-2614]
AAAGAACGTGGACTCCAACGTCAAAGG
[49 nt withheld, positions 2642-2690]
T
[91 nt withheld, positions 2692-2782]
G
[124 nt withheld, positions 2784-2907]
GGGGATACCCCCTAGAGCCCCAGCTGGTTCTTTCCGCCTCAGAAGCCATAGAGCCCACCGCATCCCCAGC
ATGCCTGCTATTGTCTTCCCAATCCTCCCCCTTGCTGTCCTGCCCCACCCCACCCCCCAGAATAGAATGA
CACCTACTCAGACAATGCGATGCAATTTCCTCATTTTATTAGGAAAGGACAGTGGGAGTGGCACCTTCCA
GGGTCAAGGAAGGCACGGGGGAGGGGCAAACAACAGATGGCTGGCAACTAGAAGGCACAGTCGAGGCTGA
TCAGCGGGTTTAAACGGGCCCTCTAGACTCGAGTTAGGCAGGGGCCACCTGAGAAGTCTCGGTCTTAGAC
ACGGTGGTGCTGGCCTCATCGAATTCACCGGTGCGTCCACCGGTATCGATCACATCTGTATAGTCGTAGT
AAATCCGCACTTCGGACCTTCTTACAGACTGCAAGCTTCGAATGCTCTCAGATCGCGTTCTGATATTACT
TTTCTTGAAAAGTCTTCTTGAGAAGCTCCGACACATGAAGAAATAAATAATAGGATCGAGGCACACATTG
CAGGCAGACAGGAACAGCGTGATCTCCTTACAATAGTACAAGATTTTTTGAGCGCTCTCGTCGAGCAACC
GATCGAGATGGCTGAAGGTAAATGGGATCCGACACAGGTGGTAAGGCAGAAAACATGTAAAGAATACTGC
GACCACCACTCTGATGCTCTGATTATGTTTCCTCTTTCTGGATGACTGACTTATAAACTGCCTTGAGGAC
TTGTGAATGTACCTAGAGATAGCGATATAACAGCCAATCAGAATGACAAGTACGGCGACAAACAGGCAAG
AATTAACGTATGTCACGGCAGTATGCCACTTCACCCCAAGCGGAGATTTAAGCTTTGAGCAATCGTGGAT
GTTGTCCTCAGTGGGCTGCCCATTTGTCAGAATTATGTTAGGCAGACTAAGAACAGCCATGATCACCCAC
ACGCATACACTGAGGACCTTCGTGAATGTGATACTGTACATTCGACTGTCCCCGAACGGTTTTACGACTT
TCAGGTATCTGTCGATAGAGATCAGTCCCAGGAAAACGATAGATGTGTACATATTAGCGTAGAACAGGAC
GCTAGTATAGCGACACAGTATGAACTTGAAATACCAGGGGCCAAAGCCGGCGTCGTGTACTATTCGAAAG
GGGAAAGTGAGGGTCATTATCAGATCAGCCACGACTATGTTTTTGAGGTAAAATATGAAAGATGTCTTGT
TCCTTATGTGGAAAAAAATCCACACTGCGAGGCCGTTAAGCAGGATGGATGCAACGAAGATGATGAGATA
CAGTACAGGGAGCACGATGGTGTCAAACTCATTGTGGAGTGTTGTATTTTTCCCCGGGCCGTCGGATCTA
TTGCCGCTGTTATGACTCTCCTGCCCGTGAAGCTCATTATTCGGAAGTTTGGCCAAAGTCAAATTAAAGC
CCATATCGATGCTGGCGTCATCATCGTCCTTGTAGTCGGCGAATACCAGGCAGAAGATGTAGCTCAGGGC
GATGATCGTCTTCATGGTGGCGCTAAGCTTAAGTTTAAACGCTAGCCAGCTTGGGTCTCCCTATAGTGAG
TCGTATTAATTTCGATAAGCCAGTAAGCAGTGGGTTCTCTAGTTAGCCAGAGAGCTCTGCTTATATAGAC
CTCCCACCGTACACGCCTACCGCCCATTTGCGTCAATGGGGCGGAGTTGTTACGACATTTTGGAAAGTCC
CGTTGATTTTGGTGCCAAAACAAACTCCCATTGACGTCAATGGGGTGGAGACTTGGAAATCCCCGTGAGT
CAAACCGCTATCCACGCCCATTGATGTACTGCCAAAACCGCATCACCATGGTAATAGCGATGACTAATAC
GTAGATGTACTGCCAAGTAGGAAAGTCCCATAAGGTCATGTACTGGGCATAATGCCAGGCGGGCCATTTA
CCGTCATTGACGTCAATAGGGGGCGTACTTGGCATATGATACACTTGATGTACTGCCAAGTGGGCAGTTT
ACCGTAAATACTCCACCCATTGACGTCAATGGAAAGTCCCTATTGGCGTTACTATGGGAACATACGTCAT
TATTGACGTCAATGGGCGGGGGTCGTTGGGCGGTCAGCCAGGCGGGCCATTTACCGTAAGTTATGTAACG
CGGAACTCCATATATGGGCTATGAACTAATGACCCCGTAATTGATTACTATTAATAACTAGTCAATAATC
AATGTCAACGCGTATATCTGGCCCGTACATCGCGAAGCAGCGCAAAACGCCTAACCCTAAGCAGATTCTT
CATGCAAATGTCGGTCAAGCCTTGCCTTGTTGTAGCTTAAATTTTGCTCGCGCACTACTCAGCGACCTCC
AACACACAAGCAGGGAGCAGATACTGGCTTAACTATGCGGCATCAGAGCAGATTGTACTGAGAGTGCACC
ATAGGGGATCGGGAGATCTCCCGATCCGTCGACGTCAGGTGGCACTTTTCGGGGAAATGTGCGCGGAACC
CCTATTTGTTTATTTTTCTAAATACATTCAAATATGTATCCGCTCATGAGACAATAACCCTGATAAATGC
TTCAATAATATTGAAAAAGGAAGAGTATGAGTATTCAACATTTCCGTGTCGCCCTTATTCCCTTTTTTGC
GGCATTTTGCCTTCCTGTTTTTGCTCACCCAGAAACGCTGGTGAAAGTAAAAGATGCTGAAGATCAGTTG
GGTGCACGAGTGGGTTACATCGAACTGGATCTCAACAGCGGTAAGATCCTTGAGAGTTTTCGCCCCGAAG
AACGTTTTCCAATGATGAGCACTTTTAAAGTTCTGCTATGTGGCGCGGTATTATCCCGTATTGACGCCGG
GCAAGAGCAACTCGGTCGCCGCATACACTATTCTCAGAATGACTTGGTTGAGTACTCACCAGTCACAGAA
AAGCATCTTACGGATGGCATGACAGTAAGAGAATTATGCAGTGCTGCCATAACCATGAGTGATAACACTG
CGGCCAACTTACTTCTGACAACGATCGGAGGACCGAAGGAGCTAACCGCTTTTTTGCACAACATGGGGGA
TCATGTAACTCGCCTTGATCGTTGGGAACCGGAGCTGAATGAAGCCATACCAAACGACGAGCGTGACACC
ACGATGCCTGTAGCAATGGCAACAACGTTGCGCAAACTATTAACTGGCGAACTACTTACTCTAGCTTCCC
GGCAACAATTAATAGACTGGATGGAGGCGGATAAAGTTGCAGGACCACTTCTGCGCTCGGCCCTTCCGGC
TGGCTGGTTTATTGCTGATAAATCTGGAGCCGGTGAGCGTGGGTCTCGCGGTATCATTGCAGCACTGGGG
CCAGATGGTAAGCCCTCCCGTATCGTAGTTATCTACACGACGGGGAGTCAGGCAACTATGGATGAACGAA
ATAGACAGATCGCTGAGATAGGTGCCTCACTGATTAAGCATTGGTAACTGTCAGACCAAGTTTACTCATA
TATACTTTAGATTGATTTAAAACTTCATTTTTAATTTAAAAGGATCTAGGTGAAGATCCTTTTTGATAAT
CTCATGACCAAAATCCCTTAACGTGAGTTTTCGTTCCACTGAGCGTCAGACCCCGTAGAAAAGATCAAAG
GATCTTCTTGAGATCCTTTTTTTCTGCGCGTAATCTGCTGCTTGCAAACAAAAAAACCACCGCTACC
Features (pLannotate 1.2.2; 21 found; start..end, strand, type, name):
    712..804     +  CDS            lacI (fragment): lac repressor; lacI; The lac repressor binds to the lac operator to inhibit transcription in E. coli. This inhibition can be relieved by adding lactose or isopropyl-β-D-thiogalactopyranoside (IPTG).
    817..838     +  protein_bind   CAP binding site: CAP binding activates transcription in the presence of cAMP. E. coli catabolite activator protein
    853..883     +  promoter       lac promoter: promoter for the E. coli lac operon
    891..907     +  protein_bind   lac operator: The lac repressor binds to the lac operator to inhibit transcription in E. coli. This inhibition can be relieved by adding lactose or isopropyl-β-D-thiogalactopyranoside (IPTG). lac repressor encoded by lacI
    980..1101    -  polyA_signal   SV40 poly(A) signal: SV40 polyadenylation signal
   1096..1254    -  CDS            ble (fragment): BLE_KLEPN - Experimental evidence at protein level: Swiss-Prot protein existence level 1. Binding protein with a strong affinity to the bleomycin family of antibiotics. Binds to CL990; an antimitotic-antibiotic compound. From Klebsiella pneumoniae.
   1278..2069    -  CDS            neo: KKA2_KLEPN - Also known as kan, nptII. Experimental evidence at protein level: Swiss-Prot protein existence level 1. Resistance to kanamycin, neomycin, paromomycin, ribostamycin, butirosin and gentamicin B. From Klebsiella pneumoniae.
   2136..2465    -  promoter       SV40 promoter: SV40 enhancer and early promoter
   2479..2907    -  rep_origin     f1 ori (sequence partly withheld): f1 bacteriophage origin of replication; arrow indicates direction of (+) strand synthesis
   2928..2949    -  promoter       SV40 promoter (fragment): SV40 enhancer and early promoter
   2953..3177    -  polyA_signal   bGH poly(A) signal: bovine growth hormone polyadenylation signal
   3308..4381    -  CDS            GPR87: GPR87_HUMAN - Also known as GPR95. Experimental evidence at transcript level: Swiss-Prot protein existence level 2. Receptor for lysophosphatidic acid (LPA). Necessary for p53/TP53-dependent survival in response to DNA damage. From Homo sapiens (Human).
   4394..4414    -  CDS            3xFLAG (fragment): three tandem FLAG® epitope tags
   4507..4525    -  promoter       T7 promoter: promoter for bacteriophage T7 RNA polymerase
   4541..4574    -  LTR            5' LTR (truncated) (fragment): truncated 5' long terminal repeat (LTR) from HIV-1
   4570..4773    -  promoter       CMV promoter: human cytomegalovirus (CMV) immediate early promoter
   4774..5153    -  enhancer       CMV enhancer: human cytomegalovirus immediate early enhancer
   5308..5360    +  misc_feature   bom (fragment): basis of mobility region from pBR322
   5419..5523    +  promoter       AmpR promoter: bla
   5524..6384    +  CDS            AmpR: β-lactamase; bla; confers resistance to ampicillin, carbenicillin, and related antibiotics
   6555..529     +  rep_origin     ori (across the origin): high-copy-number ColE1/pMB1/pBR322/pUC origin of replication
