[The description below was written by a language model from this plasmid's Addgene catalogue record and pLannotate feature annotations shown in this document.]
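Description:
GPR87-DuET is a mammalian expression plasmid built on the pcDNA 3.1 (+) backbone that carries the human orphan class A G protein-coupled receptor GPR87 (also known as GPR95). It is propagated in E. coli as a high-copy plasmid through a ColE1/pUC-type origin and selected with ampicillin via the β-lactamase gene. The sequenced record (about 6.6 kb) also shows an f1 phage origin and an SV40 early promoter driving a neomycin/kanamycin phosphotransferase gene with an SV40 polyadenylation signal. This is the standard pcDNA3.1 cassette that allows G418 selection of stably transfected mammalian cells.

The receptor coding sequence sits downstream of the CMV immediate-early enhancer and promoter and is terminated by the bovine growth hormone polyadenylation signal. A T7 promoter lies between the CMV promoter and the insert and can serve for in vitro transcription or as a sequencing primer site. According to the catalogue entry, the "DuET" design places a cleavable hemagglutinin signal peptide and a FLAG epitope at the N terminus and a 1D4 epitope at the C terminus. The signal peptide is expected to promote membrane insertion and be removed, leaving FLAG exposed on the mature receptor. The automated annotation detects the FLAG sequence (called as a 3xFLAG fragment) just upstream of GPR87. It does not label the signal peptide or the 1D4 tag, probably because these short elements are absent from its reference set. Small hits such as the HIV-1 LTR, ble, lacI and bom fragments appear to be backbone remnants or partial matches rather than functional parts. The dual tags support capture and detection of the receptor in mammalian cell expression and proteomics work, including the screening of anti-GPCR antibody selectivity described in the associated publication.
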