Addgene plasmid #213293: GPR87-DuET
Purpose: The DuET construct encodes the named human GPCR engineered with a cleaved hemagglutinin signal peptide, a 5' FLAG and a 3' 1D4 epitope tag optimized for expression in mammalian cells and proteomics studies.
Depositing lab: Thomas Sakmar. Depositing organization: Rockefeller University. Publication: Multiplexed selectivity screening of anti-GPCR antibodies. Dahl L, Kotliar IB, Bendes A, Dodig-Crnkovic T, Fromm S, Elofsson A, Uhlen M, Sakmar TP, Schwenk JM. Sci Adv. 2023 May 3;9(18):eadf9297. doi: 10.1126/sciadv.adf9297. Epub 2023 May 3. PubMed 37134173.
Backbone
  Vector backbone: pcDNA 3.1 (+)
  Vector type: Mammalian Expression
Growth in bacteria
  Bacterial resistance: Ampicillin, 100 μg/mL
  Growth temperature: 37°C
  Growth strain: DH5alpha
  Copy number: High Copy
Gene/Insert
  Gene/Insert name: GPR87 (alt names: G protein-coupled receptor 87; GPR95)
  Species: H. sapiens (human)
  Entrez Gene: GPR87 (a.k.a. FKSG78, GPR95, KPG_002)
  Promoter: CMV, T7
  Tag / fusion protein: FLAG (N terminal on insert); 1D4 (C terminal on insert)
  Cloning method: Gibson Cloning
Terms and licenses: Academic/Nonprofit Terms; Industry Terms: Not Available to Industry
Depositor comments: Class: A, Family: Orphan. Ensembl ID: ENSG00000138271, Uniprot ID: Q9BY21
How to cite: GPR87-DuET was a gift from Thomas Sakmar (Addgene plasmid # 213293 ; http://n2t.net/addgene:213293 ; RRID:Addgene_213293)
